>Addgene plasmid #13936 | RCAS(A) mWnt5a (CT#539) | addgene partial sequence | sequence record 20145 | RCAS-F 5'-ACATGGGTGGTGGTATAGCGCTTGCG-3'
TCGAGGAGGCAGGAAGAAGCTATTGGTAATTGTGAAATACGCTTTTGTCTGTGTGCTGCAGGAGCTGAGC
TGACTCTGCTGGTGGCCTCGCGTACCACTGTGGCATCGATTATAGACCACTGTGGCCAGGCGGTAGCTGG
GACGTGCAGCCGACCACCATGGCCATGAAGAAGCCCATTGGAATATTAAGCCCGGGAGTGGCTTTGGGGA
CCGCTGGAGGTGCCATGTCTTCCAAGTTCTTCCTAATGGCTTTGGCCACGTTTTTCTCCTTCGCCCAGGT
TGTTATAGAAGCTAATTCTTGGTGGTCTCTAGGTACGAATAACCCTGTTCAGATGTCAGAAGTATATATC
ATAGGTGCACAGCCTCTCTGCAGCCAACTGGCAGGACTTTCTCAAGGACAGAAGAAACTCTGCCACTTGT
ATCAGGACCACATGCAGTACATTGGAGAAGGTGCGAAGACAGGCATCAAGGAATGCCAGTACCAGTTCCG
GCATCGGAGATGGAACTGCAGCACAGTGGACAATACTTCTGTCTTTGGCAGGGTGATGCAAATAGGCAGC
CGAGAGACGGCCTTCACGTACGCGGTGAGCGCAGCTGGGGTGGTGAACGCCATGAGCCGAGCATGCCGGG
AGGGCGAGCTGTCTACCTGTGGCTGCAGCCGCGCTGCGCGCCCCAAGGACCTGCCTCGGGACTGGTTGTG
GGGCGGCTGCGGAGACAACATCGACTATGGCTACCGCTTCGCCAAGGAGTTCGTGGACGCT
