[The description below was written by a language model from this plasmid's Addgene catalogue record.]
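Description:
RCAS(A) mWnt5a is a retroviral expression plasmid for avian cells, built on the RCASBP 2A backbone (about 11.6 kb without insert). RCAS vectors are replication-competent proviral constructs derived from avian Rous sarcoma/leukosis virus. They retain the viral LTRs and the gag, pol and env genes, and they accept a foreign gene in place of the src oncogene. The "BP" designation conventionally refers to the Bryan high-titre polymerase, and "(A)" to the subgroup A envelope, which determines which avian cells can be infected. No feature table accompanies the record, so these elements are inferred from the standard vector family, not from annotated positions. In bacteria the plasmid is maintained at high copy number under ampicillin selection.

The payload is the full-length open reading frame of mouse Wnt-5a, a secreted Wnt-family signalling ligand. It was inserted by restriction cloning between a 5′ ClaI site and a 3′ SpeI site, both of which remain intact. The depositor notes that the ORF was amplified with primers carrying NcoI and BamHI sites, which suggests passage through an intermediate adaptor vector, although the record does not say so. No separate promoter is listed. In RCAS vectors the insert is normally expressed from a spliced subgenomic message driven by the viral LTR. No tags or reporters are recorded.

Because the virus is replication-competent, it spreads from transfected or infected permissive avian cells to neighbouring tissue and produces broad, sustained misexpression of the insert. The associated publication concerns the roles of Wnt signalling during chondrogenesis in the chicken limb, which is consistent with use of this construct for Wnt5a misexpression in developing chick embryos.
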