Addgene plasmid #13936: RCAS(A) mWnt5a (CT#539)
Depositing lab: Cliff Tabin. Depositing organization: Harvard Medical School. Publication: Dual roles of Wnt signaling during chondrogenesis in the chicken limb. Hartmann C, Tabin CJ. Development. 2000 Jul . 127(14):3141-59. PubMed 10862751.
Backbone
  Vector backbone: RCASBP 2A
  Backbone size w/o insert (bp): 11600
  Vector type: Retroviral ; avian expression
Growth in bacteria
  Bacterial resistance: Ampicillin, 100 μg/mL
  Growth temperature: 37°C
  Growth strain: DH5alpha
  Copy number: High Copy
Gene/Insert
  Gene/Insert name: Wnt-5a
  Species: M. musculus (mouse)
  Entrez Gene: Wnt5a (a.k.a. 8030457G12Rik, Wnt-5a)
  Cloning method: Restriction Enzyme; 5′ cloning site ClaI (not destroyed); 3′ cloning site SpeI (not destroyed)
  Sequencing primers: 5′ RCAS-F
Terms and licenses: Academic/Nonprofit Terms; Industry Terms: Not Available to Industry
Depositor comments: Full-legth ORF of mWnt-5a; 5’ NcoI-primer : CATGACCATG GCCATGAAGC CCATTGGAAT ATTAA 3’BamHI-primer: CGGGATCCTA TTTGCACACG AACTGATCC.
How to cite: RCAS(A) mWnt5a (CT#539) was a gift from Cliff Tabin (Addgene plasmid # 13936 ; http://n2t.net/addgene:13936 ; RRID:Addgene_13936)
